Addgene plasmid #48174: psicheck-2-Mc2r
Purpose: contains Renilla Luciferase gene preceded by an intact (ATG) upstream open reading frame element
Depositing lab: Vamsi Mootha. Depositing organization: Massachusetts General Hospital. Publication: Upstream open reading frames cause widespread reduction of protein expression and are polymorphic among humans. Calvo SE, Pagliarini DJ, Mootha VK. Proc Natl Acad Sci U S A. 2009 May 5;106(18):7507-12. doi: 10.1073/pnas.0810916106. Epub 2009 Apr 16. PubMed 19372376.
Backbone
  Vector backbone: psicheck2
  Backbone manufacturer: Promega
  Backbone size w/o insert (bp): 6273
  Total vector size (bp): 6492
  Vector type: Luciferase
Growth in bacteria
  Bacterial resistance: Ampicillin, 100 μg/mL
  Growth temperature: 37°C
  Growth strain: Top10
  Copy number: High Copy
Gene/Insert
  Gene/Insert name: 5" UTR of MC2R
  Species: H. sapiens (human)
  Insert size (bp): 219
  GenBank ID: NM_002253
  Entrez Gene: MC2R (a.k.a. ACTHR)
  Cloning method: Restriction Enzyme; 5′ cloning site Nhe1 (not destroyed); 3′ cloning site Nhe1 (not destroyed)
  Sequencing primers: 5′ T7
Terms and licenses: Academic/Nonprofit Terms; Industry Terms: Not Available to Industry
How to cite: psicheck-2-Mc2r was a gift from Vamsi Mootha (Addgene plasmid # 48174 ; http://n2t.net/addgene:48174 ; RRID:Addgene_48174)
