[The description below was written by a language model from this plasmid's Addgene catalogue record.]
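Description:
psicheck-2-Mc2r is a dual-luciferase reporter plasmid built on the commercial psiCHECK-2 backbone. The backbone is listed as 6273 bp and the finished construct as 6492 bp. It is maintained in E. coli as a high-copy plasmid under ampicillin selection. The record gives the vector type only as "Luciferase" and includes no feature table, so the promoters, polyadenylation signals and origin are not stated. In general, psiCHECK-2 carries a Renilla luciferase gene as the experimental reporter and an independently expressed firefly luciferase gene on the same plasmid, which serves as an internal control for transfection efficiency in mammalian cells.

The insert is a 219 bp fragment described as the 5′ UTR of human MC2R, the melanocortin 2 (ACTH) receptor. It was cloned by restriction digestion into an NheI site, and the site is preserved at both ends; because one enzyme was used at both junctions, the cloning itself was not directional. The stated purpose indicates that the fragment sits ahead of the Renilla luciferase coding sequence, so the Renilla transcript carries the MC2R leader with its upstream open reading frame (uORF) and an intact ATG start codon. Translation initiating at such an upstream ATG can reduce ribosome access to the downstream main open reading frame, and Renilla activity normalised to firefly activity reports that effect.

The emphasis on an "intact (ATG)" element suggests this plasmid is the wild-type member of a comparison with a uORF-disrupted version, although no such partner is described in the record. The associated study examined how uORFs reduce protein expression and vary among humans.
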