>Addgene plasmid #48174 | psicheck-2-Mc2r | depositor partial sequence | sequence record 69709 | T7
GCTAGCATTCCTTCTCATTCATTTTGCCCAGAAAGTTCCTGCTTCAGAGCTGAAGGTGATTGGGAGATTT
TAACTTAGATCTCCAGCAAATGCTACAAGGAAGAAAAGATCCTGAAGAATCAATCAAGTTTTCCGTGAAG
TCAAGTCCAAGTAACATCCCCGCCTTAACCACAAGCAGGAGAAATGAAGCACATTATCAACTCGTATGAG
CTAGC
