>Addgene plasmid #48174 | psicheck-2-Mc2r | addgene partial sequence | sequence record 71807 | chim-int-F 5'-TCTTACTGACATCCACTTTGCC-3'
TCAGCTCTTAAGGCTAGAGTACTTAATACGACTCACTATAGGCTAGCATTCCTTCTCATTCATTTTGCCC
AGAAAGTTCCTGCTTCAGAGCTGAAGGTGATTGGGAGATTTTAACTTAGATCTCCAGCAAATGCTACAAG
GAAGAAAAGATCCTGAAGAATCAATCAAGTTTTCCGTGAAGTCAAGTCCAAGTAACATCCCCGCCTTAAC
CACAAGCAGGAGAAATGAAGCACATTATCAACTCGTATGAGCTAGCCACCTTGGCTTCCAAGGTGTACGA
CCCCGAGCAACGCAAACGCATGATCACTGGGCCTCAGTGGTGGGCTCGCTGCAAGCAAATGAACGTGCTG
GACTCCTTCATCAACTACTATGATTCCGAGAAGCACGCCGAGAACGCCGTGATTTTTCTGCATGGTAACG
CTGCCTCCAGCTACCTGTGGAGGCACGTCGTGCCTCACATCGAGCCCGTGGCTAGATGCATCATCCCTGA
TCTGATCGGAATGGGTAAGTCCGGCAAGAGCGGGAATGGCTCATATCGCCTCCTGGATCACTACAAGTAC
CTCACCGCTTGGTTCGAGCTGCTGAACCTTCCAAAGAAAATCATCTTTGTGGGCCACGACTGGGGGGCTT
GTCTGGCCTTTCACTACTCCTACGAGCACCAAGACAAGATCAAGGCCATCGTCCATGCTGAGAGTGTCGT
GGACGTGATCGAGTCCTGGGACGAGTGGCCTGACATCGAGGAGGATATCGCCCTGATCAAGAGCGAAGAG
GGCGAGAAAATGGTGCTTGAGAATAACTTCTTCGTCGAGACCATGCTCCCAAGCAAGATCATGCGGAAAC
TGGAGCCTGAGGAGTTCGCTGCCTACCTGGAGCCATTCAAGGAGAAGGGCGAGGTTAGACGGCCTACCCT
CTCCTGGCCTCGCGAGATCCCTCTCGTTAAGGGA
